Addgene plasmid #51298: pcDNA3.1-mNRDc-E>A-V5
Purpose: expression of the inactive mutant of mouse NRDc in mammalian cells
Depositing lab: Eiichiro Nishi. Depositing organization: Kyoto University, Graduate School of Medicine. Publication: Critical roles of nardilysin in the maintenance of body temperature homoeostasis. Hiraoka Y, Matsuoka T, Ohno M, Nakamura K, Saijo S, Matsumura S, Nishi K, Sakamoto J, Chen PM, Inoue K, Fushiki T, Kita T, Kimura T, Nishi E. Nat Commun. 2014;5:3224. doi: 10.1038/ncomms4224. PubMed 24492630.
Backbone
  Vector backbone: pcDNA3.1
  Backbone manufacturer: Invitrogen
  Backbone size w/o insert (bp): 5500
  Vector type: Mammalian Expression
  Selectable markers: Neomycin (select with G418)
Growth in bacteria
  Bacterial resistance: Ampicillin, 100 μg/mL
  Growth temperature: 37°C
  Growth strain: DH5alpha
  Copy number: High Copy
Gene/Insert
  Gene/Insert name: NRDc E247A (alt names: Nrd1; nardilysin; N-arginine dibasic convertase)
  Species: M. musculus (mouse)
  Mutation: E247A, enzymatic inactive mutant
  GenBank ID: 230598
  Entrez Gene: Nrd1 (a.k.a. RP23-188A12.1, 2600011I06Rik, AI875733, NRD-C)
  Promoter: CMV
  Tag / fusion protein: V5 (C terminal on backbone); HIS (C terminal on backbone)
  Cloning method: Restriction Enzyme; 5′ cloning site XhoI (not destroyed); 3′ cloning site XbaI (not destroyed)
  Sequencing primers: 5′ CMV-F; 3′ BGHrev
Terms and licenses: Academic/Nonprofit Terms; Industry Terms: Not Available to Industry
How to cite: pcDNA3.1-mNRDc-E>A-V5 was a gift from Eiichiro Nishi (Addgene plasmid # 51298 ; http://n2t.net/addgene:51298 ; RRID:Addgene_51298)
