[The description below was written by a language model from this plasmid's Addgene catalogue record.]
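Description:
pcDNA3.1-mNRDc-E>A-V5 is a mammalian expression plasmid built on the commercial pcDNA3.1 backbone (about 5.5 kb without insert). It is maintained in E. coli as a high-copy plasmid under ampicillin selection, and it carries a neomycin resistance marker so that transfected mammalian cells can be selected with G418, allowing either transient expression or the derivation of stable lines. No feature table accompanies the record, so details such as the bacterial origin and polyadenylation signals are not itemised. The use of a BGH reverse sequencing primer is consistent with the bovine growth hormone terminator normally found downstream of the cloning site in this vector family.

The insert is the mouse Nrd1 coding sequence, encoding nardilysin (NRDc, N-arginine dibasic convertase), a metalloendopeptidase. It was cloned between XhoI and XbaI sites, both of which remain intact, and is transcribed from the strong constitutive CMV promoter. The open reading frame carries an E247A substitution, which the record describes as rendering the enzyme catalytically inactive. The protein is fused at its C terminus to backbone-encoded V5 and polyhistidine tags, which permit detection with anti-V5 antibodies and immunoprecipitation or metal-affinity purification.

The stated purpose is expression of the inactive NRDc mutant in mammalian cells. Such a construct typically serves as a comparator to the wild-type enzyme, helping to separate functions of nardilysin that need its protease activity from those that do not. The associated publication concerns nardilysin's role in maintaining body temperature homeostasis.
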