>Addgene plasmid #51298 | pcDNA3.1-mNRDc-E>A-V5 | depositor partial sequence | sequence record 78033 | Mouse NRDc E>A CDS
ATGCTGAGGAGAGTCGCGGTTGCTGCAGTCTGTGTCACCGGGAGGAAGTTGCGGTGTGAGGCCGGGCGGG
AGCTCACGGCTCTGGGGCGAATCGAAGCACGGGGTCTGTGCGAAGAATCATCGAAACCCTTTCCTACGCT
GACCATGCCTGGAAGAAACAAGGCGAAGTCCACCTGCAGTTGCCCGGACCTGCAGCCCAATGGACAGGAC
TTGGGCGAGAGCGGCCGGCTTGCTCGTCTAGGAGCGGATGAATCTGAGGAGGAGGGACGGTCTTTCAGTA
ATGTCGGGGACCCTGAGATCATCAAGTCTCCCAGCGATCCCAAGCAGTACCGATACATCAAATTACAGAA
TGGCTTGCAGGCACTTTTGATTTCAGATCTAAGTAATGTGGAAGGTAAGACAGGAAATGCAACAGATGAA
GAGGAGGAAGAAGAGGAGGAGGAAGAGGAAGAAGATGATGATGATGACGACGACGACGACGATGATGATG
AAGACTCTGGAGCTGAGATACAAGATGATGATGAGGAAGGTTTTGATGATGAAGAGGAATTTGATGATGA
CGATGATGATGAACATGATGATGATGATCTTGAGAATGAGGAAAACGAACTGGAAGAGTTGGAAGAGAGG
GTAGAAGCCAGGAAGAAAACTACTGAGAAACAGTCTGCAGCGGCTCTGTGTGTTGGAGTTGGGAGCTTTG
CTGATCCAGATGACCTGCCTGGGCTGGCACACTTTTTGGCGCACATGGTATTCATGGGTAGTTTGAAATA
CCCTGATGAGAATGGATTTGATGCCTTCCTCAAGAAACATGGAGGTAGTGATAATGCCTCAACTGATTGT
GAACGCACAGTCTTTCAGTTTGATGTCCAGAGAAAGTATTTCAAGGAAGCCCTGGATAGATGGGCCCAGT
TCTTTATCCATCCACTGATGATCAGAGATGCAATTGACCGAGAGGTGGAAGCTGTGGACAGTGAGTATCA
GCTTGCAAGGCCTTCTGATGCAAACAGAAAAGAAATGTTGTTTGGAAGCCTCGCTAGACCGGGACATCCT
ATGGGGAAGTTTTTTTGGGGAAATGCTGAGACACTCAAGCATGAACCAAAGAAGAATAACATTGATACAC
ATGCCAGACTGAGAGAATTCTGGATGCGCTACTACTCTGCTCATTACATGACCTTAGTTGTTCAGTCCAA
AGAAACCCTGGACACTTTGGAAAAGTGGGTGACGGAGATCTTCTCTCAGATACCAAACAATGGGCTACCT
AAACCAAACTTTAGCCATTTAACGGATCCTTTTGACACACCAGCATTTAACAAACTTTATAGAGTTGTTC
CAATCAGAAAAATCCATGCTCTGACCATCACATGGGCACTTCCTCCTCAGCAGCAGCACTACAGGGTGAA
GCCACTTCATTATATTTCCTGGCTTGTTGGACATGAAGGCAAAGGCAGCATTCTTTCTTATCTTAGAAAA
AAGTGCTGGGCTCTTGCATTGTTTGGTGGAAATGGTGAGACAGGTTTTGAGCAAAATTCTACTTACTCAG
TGTTCAGCATTTCTATTACGCTGACTGATGAGGGCTATGAGCATTTTTATGAGGTTGCCCACACTGTCTT
TCAGTATTTAAAAATGCTGCAGAAGCTAGGTCCAGAGAAAAGAGTTTTTGAAGAGATTCAGAAAATTGAG
GATAATGAATTTCATTATCAAGAACAGACAGATCCAGTCGAGTATGTGGAGAACATGTGTGAGAACATGC
AGCTGTACCCACGTCAGGACTTTCTCACCGGAGATCAGCTTCTGTTTGAGTACAAGCCAGAAGTCATTGC
TGAGGCCCTTAATCAGCTAGTTCCTCAGAAGGCAAATCTCGTTCTTCTCTCTGGTGCTAATGAGGGAAGA
TGTGACCTCAAGGAGAAGTGGTTTGGGACTCAGTATAGCATAGAAGATATTGAAAACTCTTGGACTGAAC
TATGGAAGAGTAATTTTGACTTAAATCCAGACCTTCATCTTCCAGCTGAAAATAAGTACATAGCCACGGA
CTTTACGTTGAAGGCTTTTGATTGCCCTGAAACTGAATACCCTGCTAAAATTGTCAATACCGCACAAGGC
TGCTTGTGGTATAAGAAAGACAACAAATTCAAAATCCCCAAAGCATATATACGATTTCATCTGATCTCAC
CTTTGATACAGAAATCTGCAGCAAATGTTGTCCTCTTTGACATCTTCGTGAATATTCTTACGCACAACCT
TGCCGAACCCGCCTATGAAGCTGATGTGGCACAGCTGGAGTATAAACTGGTAGCTGGAGAACATGGGTTA
ATTATTCGAGTGAAAGGATTCAACCACAAACTACCTCTGCTCTTTCAGCTCATTATTGACTACCTGACTG
AGTTCAGTTCCACACCCGCTGTCTTTACCATGATAACTGAGCAACTGAAGAAGACCTACTTCAACATCCT
CATCAAGCCCGAGACTCTGGCCAAAGATGTGCGGCTTTTAATTCTGGAATATTCCCGCTGGTCTATGATT
GACAAGTACCAAGCTTTGATGGATGGCCTTTCCCTTGATTCTCTGCTAAACTTTGTCAAGGATTTTAAAT
CCCAACTTTTTGTTGAGGGCCTGGTCCAAGGGAATGTCACCAGCACGGAATCGATGGATTTCCTAAAATA
TGTTGTTGACAAGCTGAACTTCGCGCCCCTGGAGCGGGAGATGCCTGTGCAGTTCCAGGTGGTGGAGCTG
CCGAGCGGCCACCACCTGTGCAAAGTCAGAGCTCTGAATAAAGGGGATGCCAACTCTGAAGTCACTGTGT
ACTACCAGTCAGGTACGAGGAGTCTGAGAGAATATACTCTTATGGAGCTGCTTGTGATGCACATGGAAGA
GCCCTGCTTTGACTTCCTTCGCACCAAGCAGACCCTTGGGTACCATGTCTACCCAACCTGTAGGAACACA
TCTGGAATTCTAGGATTTTCTGTAACTGTTGGGACTCAGGCAACCAAATACAACTCCGAAACTGTTGACA
AGAAGATAGAGGAATTTCTTTCCAGCTTTGAGGAGAAGATTGAGAACCTCACAGAAGATGCATTCAATAC
TCAGGTCACAGCACTGATCAAGTTGAAAGAGTGTGAGGACACCCACCTTGGGGAGGAGGTGGACAGGAAC
TGGAATGAAGTGGTGACACAGCAGTATCTCTTTGACCGCCTTGCCCATGAGATTGAAGCCCTGAAGTCTT
TCTCAAAGTCAGACCTGGTCAGCTGGTTCAAGGCTCACAGAGGACCTGGAAGTAAAATGCTCAGCGTTCA
TGTTGTTGGATATGGGAAGTATGAACTGGAAGAGGATGGTGCCCCTTTTGGTGAGGATTCAAATTCTCGT
GAAGGGATGCAGCTAACCTACCTGCCACCCTCTCCTGTCCTGGCAGAATCCACCACCCCCATTACTGACA
TCAGGGCCTTCACAGCAACACTCAGCCTCTTCCCCTACCATAAAATAGTCAAA
