>Addgene plasmid #51298 | pcDNA3.1-mNRDc-E>A-V5 | addgene partial sequence | sequence record 79143 | BGH-rev 5'-TAGAAGGCACAGTCGAGG-3'
TCATGGTGATGGTGATGATGACCGGTACGCGTAGAATCGAGACCGAGGAGAGGGTTAGGGATAGGCTTAC
CTTCGAAGGGCCCTCTAGATTTGACTATTTTATGGTAGGGGAAGAGGCTGAGTGTTGCTGTGAAGGCCCT
GATGTCAGTAATGGGGGTGGTGGATTCTGCCAGGACAGGAGAGGGTGGCAGGTAGGTTAGCTGCATCCCT
TCACGAGAATTTGAATCCTCACCAAAAGGGGCACCATCCTCTTCCAGTTCATACTTCCCATATCCAACAA
CATGAACGCTGAGCATTTTACTTCCAGGTCCTCTGTGAGCCTTGAACCAGCTGACCAGGTCTGACTTTGA
GAAAGACTTCAGGGCTTCAATCTCATGGGCAAGGCGGTCAAAGAGATACTGCTGTGTCACCACTTCATTC
CAGTTCCTGTCCACCTCCTCCCCAAGGTGGGTGTCCTCACACTCTTTCAACTTGATCAGTGCTGTGACCT
GAGTATTGAATGCATCTTCTGTGAGGTTCTCAATCTTCTCCTCAAAGCTGGAAAGAAATTCCTCTATCTT
CTTGTCAACAGTTTCGGAGTTGTATTTGGTTGCCTGAGTCCCAACAGTTACAGAAAATCCTAGAATTCCA
GATGTGTTCCTACAGGTTGGGTAGACATGGTACCCAAGGGTCTGCTTGGTGCGAAGGAAGTCAAAGCAGG
GCTCTTCCATGTGCATCACAAGCAGCTCCATAAGAGTATATTCTCTCAGACTCCTCGTACCTGACTGGTA
GTACACAGTGACTTCAGAGTTGGCATCCCCTTTATTCAGAGCTCTGACTTTGCACAGGTGGTGGCCGCTC
GGCAGCTCCACCACCTGGAACTGCACAGGCATCTCCC
