>Addgene plasmid #51298 | pcDNA3.1-mNRDc-E>A-V5 | addgene partial sequence | sequence record 79423 | T7 5'-TAATACGACTCACTATAGGG-3'
CGAGCTCGGATCCACTAGTCCAGTGTGGTGGAATTCTGCAGATATCCAGCACAGTGGCGGCCGCTCGAGA
TGCTGAGGAGAGTCGCGGTTGCTGCAGTCTGTGTCACCGGGAGGAAGTTGCGGTGTGAGGCCGGGCGGGA
GCTCACGGCTCTGGGGCGAATCGAAGCACGGGGTCTGTGCGAAGAATCATCGAAACCCTTTCCTACGCTG
ACCATGCCTGGAAGAAACAAGGCGAAGTCCACCTGCAGTTGCCCGGACCTGCAGCCCAATGGACAGGACT
TGGGCGAGAGCGGCCGGCTTGCTCGTCTAGGAGCGGATGAATCTGAGGAGGAGGGACGGTCTTTCAGTAA
TGTCGGGGACCCTGAGATCATCAAGTCTCCCAGCGATCCCAAGCAGTACCGATACATCAAATTACAGAAT
GGCTTGCAGGCACTTTTGATTTCAGATCTAAGTAATGTGGAAGGTAAGACAGGAAATGCAACAGATGAAG
AGGAGGAAGAAGAGGAGGAGGAAGAGGAAGAAGATGATGATGATGACGACGACGACGACGATGATGATGA
AGACTCTGGAGCTGAGATACAAGATGATGATGAGGAAGGTTTTGATGATGAAGAGGAATTTGATGATGAC
GATGATGATGAACATGATGATGATGATCTTGAGAATGAGGAAAACGAACTGGAAGAGTTGGAAGAGAGGG
TAGAAGCCAGGAAGAAAACTACTGAGAAACAGTCTGCAGCGGCTCTGTGTGTTGGAGTTGGGAGCTTTGC
TGATCCAGATGACCTGCCTGGGCTGGCACACTTTTTGGCGCACATGGTATTCATGGGTAGTTTGAAATAC
CCTGATGAGAATGGATTTGATGCCTTCCTCAAGAAACATGGAGGTAGTGATAATGCCTCA
